Addgene plasmid #13927: pBS cPitx2 (CT#73)
Depositing lab: Cliff Tabin. Depositing organization: Harvard Medical School. Publication: The transcription factor Pitx2 mediates situs-specific morphogenesis in response to left-right asymmetric signals. Logan M, Pagan-Westphal SM, Smith DM, Paganessi L, Tabin CJ. Cell. 1998 Aug 7. 94(3):307-17. 10.1016/S0092-8674(00)81474-9 PubMed 9708733.
Backbone
  Vector backbone: pBS SK
  Backbone size w/o insert (bp): 3000
  Vector type: Bacterial Expression
Growth in bacteria
  Bacterial resistance: Ampicillin, 100 μg/mL
  Growth temperature: 37°C
  Growth strain: DH5alpha
  Copy number: High Copy
Gene/Insert
  Gene/Insert name: pitx2
  Species: G. gallus (chicken)
  Insert size (bp): 1700
  Entrez Gene: PITX2
  Cloning method: Restriction Enzyme; 5′ cloning site PstI (not destroyed); 3′ cloning site ClaI (not destroyed)
  Sequencing primers: 5′ T3; 3′ T7
Terms and licenses: Academic/Nonprofit Terms; Industry Terms: Not Available to Industry
Depositor comments: full length original library isolate from Mackem dT, stage18-24 limb bud library. Used as an anti-sense riboprobe template and for subcloning.
How to cite: pBS cPitx2 (CT#73) was a gift from Cliff Tabin (Addgene plasmid # 13927 ; http://n2t.net/addgene:13927 ; RRID:Addgene_13927)
