[The description below was written by a language model from this plasmid's Addgene catalogue record.]
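Description:
pBS cPitx2 (CT#73) is a cloning and in vitro transcription plasmid built on the pBluescript SK (pBS SK) backbone, a roughly 3 kb high-copy phagemid propagated in E. coli under ampicillin selection. Although the repository classifies it as a bacterial expression vector, the depositor's notes indicate that it serves as a cDNA holder and transcription template rather than as a protein production construct. No feature table accompanies the record, so individual backbone elements such as the origin of replication or the resistance cassette are not itemised.

The insert is an approximately 1.7 kb full-length cDNA of chicken (Gallus gallus) Pitx2, a paired-like homeodomain transcription factor that the associated publication links to situs-specific morphogenesis downstream of left-right asymmetric signals. It is the original isolate from an oligo-dT-primed limb bud cDNA library made from stage 18–24 embryos, and it sits between the PstI and ClaI sites of the polylinker, both of which remain intact so the fragment can be excised again. The insert is flanked by T3 and T7 primer sites, listed as the 5′ and 3′ sequencing primers respectively; in pBluescript vectors these correspond to phage RNA polymerase promoters that allow run-off transcription of either strand. The record does not state which polymerase or linearisation site yields the antisense strand.

According to the depositor, the plasmid is used as a template for antisense riboprobes, as employed to detect Pitx2 transcripts by in situ hybridisation in chick embryos, and as a source of the Pitx2 cDNA for subcloning into other vectors.
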