>Addgene plasmid #13927 | pBS cPitx2 (CT#73) | addgene partial sequence | sequence record 20182 | 13927 with T3
GCGGTGGCGGCCGCTCTAGAACTAGTGGATCCCCCGGGCTGCAGGAATTCGCGGCCGCAGCCCGGTCAGG
TCATCTCGTTTCTCAGATCAGAGCCCCATCAGAAATTCTTTCAAGTGTCCTTCTGCGTCGCCAAAGATGA
CAACAGCAAATCAATAAGCGCTTGAAATGAAAGGGGCTGCCGGCTAGCCCCCGAGGCTACAGATTTTCGC
ATCGCCGCTCTCTTTTTCTGAACTTCTCGCGCTGGGCGCTGCCTCTCGCAGCGGAGCCGCCTTTATGCCT
ATGCTCATGACGAAGATAACGGGTAATGGAGTCCAACTGCCGTAAACTTGTCTCAGCCTGCGTGCAGCTA
GAGAAAGAGAAGAGCCAGCAGGGCAAGAGCGAGGATGCGGGGCCCGAGGACCCCTCCAAGAAGAAGCGGC
AGCGGCGGCAGCGGACGCACTTCACCAGCCAGCAGCTGCAGGAGCTGGAGGCCACCTTCCAGCGGAACCG
CTACCCCGACATGTCCACCCGCGAGGAGATCGCCGTCTGGACCAACCTCACCGAGGCCCGGGTTCGGGTT
TGGTTCAAGAACCGCAGAGCCAAATGGAGGAAGAGAGAGAGGAACCAGCAGGCCGAGCTGTGCAAGAACG
GCTTCGGGCCGCAGTTCAATGGCCTGATGCAGCCCTACGACGACATGTACCCCGGGTACTCGTACAACAA
CTGGGCAGCCAAGGGCCTCACCTCCGCCTCCCTCTCCACCAAGAGCTTCCCCTTCTTCAACTCCATGAAT
GGTCACCCGCTGTCCTCCCAGAGCATGTTCT
